Addgene plasmid #101742: pTT610
Purpose: encoding SecY(L2V, R252G)–(GGSG)4–SecA1-939–His10 fusion protein and SecE and SecG from Thermus thermophilus HB8
Depositing lab: Tomoya Tsukazaki. Depositing organization: Nara Institute of Science and Technology. Publication: SecY-SecA fusion protein retains the ability to mediate protein transport. Sugano Y, Furukawa A, Nureki O, Tanaka Y, Tsukazaki T. PLoS One. 2017 Aug 18;12(8):e0183434. doi: 10.1371/journal.pone.0183434. eCollection 2017. PONE-D-17-20168 PubMed 28820900.
Backbone
  Vector backbone: pTV118N
  Backbone manufacturer: Takara
  Backbone size w/o insert (bp): 3095
  Total vector size (bp): 7761
  Vector type: Bacterial Expression
Growth in bacteria
  Bacterial resistance: Ampicillin, 100 μg/mL
  Growth temperature: 37°C
  Growth strain: DH5alpha
  Growth instructions: Addition of 0.4% Glucose in the media.
  Copy number: High Copy
Gene/Insert
  Gene/Insert name: Thermus thermophilus HB8 SecY-A/SecE/SecG (alt name: SecYAEG)
  Species: Thermus thermophilus HB8
  Insert size (bp): 4666
  Mutation: SecY(L2V, R252G)–(GGSG)4–SecA1-939–His10 fusion protein, SecE and SecG
  GenBank ID: 3169354 3169944
  Entrez Gene: secE (a.k.a. TTHA0249); secY (a.k.a. TTHA1672)
  Promoter: Lac
  Tag / fusion protein: His10 (C terminal on backbone)
  Cloning method: Restriction Enzyme; 5′ cloning site NcoI (not destroyed); 3′ cloning site HindIII (not destroyed)
  Sequencing primers: 5′ AGCTCACTCATTAGGCAC; 3′ TCTTCGCTATTACGCCAG
Terms and licenses: Academic/Nonprofit Terms; Industry Terms: Not Available to Industry
Depositor comments: Note: The SecA version used here is Cys-less, and the amino acid sequence contains the C648S variant.
How to cite: pTT610 was a gift from Tomoya Tsukazaki (Addgene plasmid # 101742 ; http://n2t.net/addgene:101742 ; RRID:Addgene_101742)
