[The description below was written by a language model from this plasmid's Addgene catalogue record and pLannotate feature annotations shown in this document.]
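Description:
pTT610 is a 7,761 bp bacterial expression plasmid built on the Takara pTV118N backbone for producing the Sec protein translocation machinery of Thermus thermophilus HB8 in E. coli. It is propagated as a high-copy plasmid through a ColE1/pUC-type origin and selected with ampicillin via the β-lactamase gene and its own promoter. An M13 phage origin is also present. Short annotated fragments of lacI, lacZα, rop, bom and an RSF origin appear to be backbone remnants rather than functional elements.

The 4.7 kb insert, cloned between NcoI and HindIII, lies downstream of the lac promoter with its CAP binding site and lac operator, so expression is subject to lac repressor control and catabolite repression. The first open reading frame encodes a single-chain fusion in which the channel subunit SecY, carrying L2V and R252G substitutions, is joined through a flexible (GGSG)4 linker to residues 1–939 of the ATPase motor SecA, followed by a C-terminal His10 tag for affinity purification. According to the depositor, the SecA portion is a Cys-less version containing the C648S change. SecE, which clamps the two halves of SecY, is encoded immediately downstream. The catalogue entry also lists SecG, but the automated feature table does not annotate it; the unannotated stretch between secE and the lacZα fragment may hold it, though this cannot be confirmed from the annotation alone.

Co-expression of these components yields a SecYEG channel covalently tethered to its SecA motor. The associated study used the construct to test whether such a SecY–SecA fusion retains protein transport activity.
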