Features (pLannotate 1.2.2; 17 found; start..end, strand, type, name):
      1..126     +  rep_origin     RSF ori (fragment): Plasmids containing the RSF 1030 origin of replication can be propagated in E. coli cells that contain additional plasmids with compatible origins.
    128..220     +  CDS            lacI (fragment): lac repressor; lacI; The lac repressor binds to the lac operator to inhibit transcription in E. coli. This inhibition can be relieved by adding lactose or isopropyl-β-D-thiogalactopyranoside (IPTG).
    233..254     +  protein_bind   CAP binding site: CAP binding activates transcription in the presence of cAMP. E. coli catabolite activator protein
    269..299     +  promoter       lac promoter: promoter for the E. coli lac operon
    307..323     +  protein_bind   lac operator: The lac repressor binds to the lac operator to inhibit transcription in E. coli. This inhibition can be relieved by adding lactose or isopropyl-β-D-thiogalactopyranoside (IPTG). lac repressor encoded by lacI
    344..1645    +  CDS            secY: SECY_THET8 - Experimental evidence at protein level: Swiss-Prot protein existence level 1. The central subunit of the protein translocation channel SecYEG. Consists of two halves formed by TMs 1-5 and 6-10. These two domains form a lateral gate at the front which open onto the bilayer between TMs 2 and 7, and are clamped together by SecE at the back. The channel is closed by both a pore ring composed of hydrophobic SecY resides and a short helix (helix 2A) on the extracellular side of the membrane which forms a plug. The plug probably moves laterally to allow the channel to open. The ring and
   1706..4522    +  CDS            secA (fragment): SECA_THET8 - Experimental evidence at protein level: Swiss-Prot protein existence level 1. Part of the Sec protein translocase complex. Interacts with the SecYEG preprotein conducting channel. Has a central role in coupling the hydrolysis of ATP to the transfer of proteins into and across the cell membrane, serving as an ATP-driven molecular motor driving the stepwise translocation of polypeptide chains across the membrane. From Thermus thermophilus (strain ATCC 27634 / DSM 579 / HB8).
   4523..4552    +  CDS            10xHis: 10xHis affinity tag
   4576..4755    +  CDS            secE: SECE_THET8 - Experimental evidence at protein level: Swiss-Prot protein existence level 1. Essential subunit of the protein translocation channel SecYEG. Clamps together the 2 halves of SecY. May contact the channel plug during translocation. From Thermus thermophilus (strain ATCC 27634 / DSM 579 / HB8).
   5015..5169    +  CDS            lacZα (fragment): LacZα fragment of β-galactosidase; lacZ fragment
   5240..5275    +  CDS            rop (fragment): Rop protein, which maintains plasmids at low copy number; rop
   5377..5426    +  misc_feature   bom (fragment): basis of mobility region from pBR322
   5502..5882    -  rep_origin     M13 ori (sequence partly withheld): M13 bacteriophage origin of replication; arrow indicates direction of (+) strand synthesis
   5901..5952    +  misc_feature   bom (fragment): basis of mobility region from pBR322
   5982..6086    +  promoter       AmpR promoter: bla
   6087..6947    +  CDS            AmpR: β-lactamase; bla; confers resistance to ampicillin, carbenicillin, and related antibiotics
   7118..7706    +  rep_origin     ori: high-copy-number ColE1/pMB1/pBR322/pUC origin of replication
>Addgene plasmid #101742 | pTT610 | addgene full sequence | sequence record 197570 | Addgene NGS Result
ACATGTTCTTTCCTGCGTTATCCCCTGATTCTGTGGATAACCGTATTACCGCCTTTGAGTGAGCTGATAC
CGCTCGCCGCAGCCGAACGACCGAGCGCAGCGAGTCAGTGAGCGAGGAAGCGGAAGAGCGCCCAATACGC
AAACCGCCTCTCCCCGCGCGTTGGCCGATTCATTAATGCAGCTGGCACGACAGGTTTCCCGACTGGAAAG
CGGGCAGTGAGCGCAACGCAATTAATGTGAGTTAGCTCACTCATTAGGCACCCCAGGCTTTACACTTTAT
GCTTCCGGCTCGTATGTTGTGTGGAATTGTGAGCGGATAACAATTTCACACAGGAAACAGACCATGGTCA
AGGCCTTCTGGAGCGCCCTGCAGATCCCCGAGCTCCGCCAGCGGGTGCTCTTCACCCTCCTCGTCCTCGC
CGCCTACCGCCTCGGGGCCTTCATCCCCACCCCGGGGGTGGACCTGGACAAGATCCAGGAGTTCCTGCGC
ACGGCCCAAGGCGGGGTCTTCGGCATCATCAACCTCTTCTCCGGGGGCAACTTTGAGCGCTTCTCCATCT
TCGCCCTGGGCATCATGCCCTACATCACCGCGGCCATCATCATGCAGATCCTGGTCACGGTGGTGCCGGC
GCTGGAGAAGCTCTCCAAGGAGGGGGAGGAGGGGCGGCGCATCATCAACCAGTACACCCGCATCGGGGGC
ATCGCCCTGGGCGCCTTCCAGGGGTTCTTCCTGGCCACGGCCTTTTTGGGGGCCGAGGGGGGCCGCTTCC
TCCTCCCGGGCTGGTCCCCCGGCCCCTTCTTCTGGTTCGTGGTGGTGGTGACCCAGGTGGCGGGCATCGC
CCTCCTCCTGTGGATGGCGGAGCGCATCACCGAGTACGGCATCGGCAACGGCACGAGCCTCATCATCTTC
GCCGGGATCGTGGTGGAATGGCTTCCCCAGATCCTGCGCACCATAGGCCTCATCCGCACCGGGGAGGTCA
ACCTGGTGGCCTTCCTCTTCTTCCTCGCCTTCATCGTCCTGGCCTTCGCCGGCATGGCCGCCGTCCAGCA
GGCCGAGCGCAGGATCCCCGTCCAGTACGCCCGCAAGGTGGTGGGGGGCAGGGTCTACGGGGGCCAGGCC
ACCTACATCCCCATCAAGCTCAACGCCGCCGGGGTGATCCCCATCATCTTCGCCGCGGCCATCCTGCAGA
TCCCCATCTTCCTGGCCGCCCCCTTCCAGGACAACCCCGTGCTGCAGGGCATCGCCAACTTCTTCAACCC
CACCCGGCCTTCGGGGCTCTTCATAGAGGTCCTCCTCGTCATCCTCTTCACCTACGTCTACACCGCCGTC
CAGTTTGACCCCAAGCGCATCGCCGAGTCGCTGCGGGAGTACGGGGGGTTCATCCCGGGGATCCGCCCGG
GCGAGCCCACGGTGAAGTTCCTGGAGCATATCGTTTCCCGTCTCACCCTCTGGGGGGCCCTCTTCCTTGG
GCTCGTGACCCTCCTTCCCCAGATCATCCAGAACCTCACCGGCATCCACAGCATCGCCTTCTCAGGCATC
GGCCTCCTCATCGTGGTGGGCGTGGCCTTGGACACCCTGAGGCAGGTGGAGAGCCAGCTCATGCTCAGGA
GCTACGAGGGCTTCCTCTCCCGCGGGCGCCTGCGGGGGCGGAACCGGGGCGGTAGCGGCGGCGGTAGCGG
CGGCGGTAGCGGCGGCGGTAGCGGCATGCTAGGTCTTTTGCGCAGGCTCTTTGACAACAACGAGCGGGAG
ATCGCCCGCTACTACAAGCAGGTGGTGGAGCCGGTGAACCGCCTCGAGGCCGAGGTGGAGAAGCTCCCCG
ACCTCGCCGCCGCCTACCGGGAGCTCAAGGAGAAGCACGAGAAGGGGGCTTCCCTGGACGAGCTTCTCCC
CATGGCCTTCGCCCTCACCCGGGAGTCCGCCAAGCGCTACCTGGGCATGCGCCACTTTGACGTCCAGCTC
ATCGGCGGGGCCGTCCTCCACGAGGGCAAGATCGCCGAGATGAAGACGGGCGAGGGTAAGACCCTGGTGG
CCACCCTGGCCGTGGCCTTGAACGCCCTCACGGGCAAGGGCGTCCACGTGGTCACGGTGAACGACTACCT
GGCCCGCCGCGACGCCGAGTGGATGGGGCCCGTCTACCGGGGCCTGGGCCTCTCCGTGGGGGTGATCCAG
CACGCCTCCACCCCGGCGGAGCGCCGCAAGGCCTACCTCGCCGACGTCACCTACGTGACCAACTCCGAGC
TCGGCTTTGACTACCTGCGGGACAACATGGCCATAAGCCCCGACCAGCTCGTCCTCCGCCACGACCACCC
CCTCCACTACGCCATCATTGACGAGGTGGACTCCATCCTCATTGACGAGGCCCGCACCCCCCTCATCATC
TCTGGCCCCGCGGAGAAGGCCACCGACCTCTACTACAAGATGGCGGAGATCGCCAAGAAGCTGGAAAGGG
GCCTGCCCGCCGAGCCCGGGGTGCGCAAGGAGCCCACGGGGGACTACACCGTTGAGGAGAAGAACCGCTC
CGTCCACCTCACCCTCCAGGGCATCGCCAAGGCGGAGAAGCTCCTCGGCATTGAGGGCCTCTTCAGTCCG
GAGAACATGGAGCTCGCCCACATGCTCATCCAGGCCATCCGGGCGAAGGAGCTCTACCACCGGGACCGGG
ACTACATCGTCCAGGACGGCCAGGTCATCATCGTGGACGAGTTCACGGGCCGCCTCATGCCGGGCCGCCG
CTACGGGGAGGGCCTCCACCAGGCCATTGAGGCCAAGGAGGGGGTCCGGATTGAGCGGGAGAACCAGACC
CTGGCCACCATCACCTACCAGAACTTCTTCCGCCTCTACGAGAAGCGGGCGGGGATGACGGGCACCGCCA
AGACCGAGGAGAAGGAGTTCCAGGAGATCTACGGGATGGACGTGGTGGTGGTGCCCACCAACCGCCCGGT
GATCCGCAAGGACTTCCCCGACGTGGTCTACCGCACGGAGAAGGGGAAGTTCTACGCCGTGGTGGAGGAG
ATCGCCGAGAAGTACGAGCGGGGCCAGCCCGTCCTCGTGGGCACCATCAGCATTGAGAAGTCGGAAAGGC
TCTCCCAGATGCTCAAGGAGCCCAGGCTCTACCTCCCCAGGCTGGAGATGCGCCTGGAGCTCTTCAAGAA
GGCGAGCCAGAAGCAGCAGGGCCCGGAGTGGGAGAGGCTCAGGAAGCTTTTGGAAAGGCCCGCCCAGCTC
AAGGACGAGGACCTTGCCCCCTTTGAGGGGCTCATCCCGCCGAAGGGGAACCTGAGGACGGCCTGGGAGG
GCCTGAAGCGGGCGGTGCACACCCTCGCCGTCCTCCGCCAGGGGATCCCCCACCAGGTCCTAAACGCCAA
GCACCACGCCAGGGAAGCGGAGATCGTGGCCCAGGCGGGGCGGAGCAAGACGGTCACCATCGCCACCAAC
ATGGCGGGGCGGGGCACGGACATCAAGCTCGGGGGCAACCCCGAGTACCTGGCCGCCGCCCTCCTGGAGA
AGGAAGGCTTTGACCGGTACGAGTGGAAGGTGGAGCTCTTCATCAAGAAGATGGTGGCGGGGAAGGAGGA
GGAGGCCAGGGCCCTCGCCCAGGAGCTCGGGATCCGGGAGGAGCTTCTGGAAAGGATCCGCGAGATCCGG
GAGGAGTCCAAGCAGGACGAGGAGCGGGTCCGGGCCCTGGGAGGGCTTTTCATCATCGGCACCGAGCGGC
ACGAGTCCCGCCGCATAGACAACCAGCTCCGCGGCCGCGCCGGGCGCCAGGGGGACCCCGGGGGAAGCCG
CTTCTACGTCTCCTTTGACGACGACCTCATGCGCCTCTTCGCCTCCGACCGGGTCATCGCCATGCTGGAC
CGGATGGGCTTTGACGACTCCGAGCCCATTGAGCACCCCATGGTGACCCGGTCCATTGAGCGGGCCCAGA
AGCGGGTGGAGGACCGGAACTTCGCCATCCGCAAGCAGCTTCTCCAGTTTGACGACGTCTTAAGCCGCCA
GCGGGAGGTCATCTACGCCCAGCGCCGCCTGATTCTCCTCGGCAAGGACGAGGAGGTGAAGGAGGCCGCC
ATCGGCATGGTGGAGGAGACGGTGGCTTCTTTGGCGGAGAACTTCCTGAACCCCGAGGTCCACCCCGAGG
ACTGGGACCTCGAGGGCCTCAAGGCCACCCTCCTGGACACCGCGCCCCAGCTTCAGGACTTCCCCTTTGC
GGAGCTTAGGGCCTTGAAGGCCGAGGAGGCGGTGGAGAGGCTCGTGGAGGCCGCCCTCAAGGCCTACGAG
GCCCGCGAGGCCGAGCTTTCCCCGCCCCTGATGCGGGCCGTGGAGCGCTTCGTCATCCTCAACGTGGTGG
ACAACGCCTGGAAGGAGCACCTGCACAACCTGGACGTCCTCAGGCAGGGGATCTTCCTGCGGGGCTACGG
CCAGAAGGACCCCTTCCAGGAGTACAAGATTGAGGCCACCCGCCTCTTCAACGAGATGGTGGCCTTCATC
AAGAGCGAGGTGGCCAAGTTCCTCTTCCGCCTCAAGGTGGAGCACCATCACCATCACCATCACCATCACC
ATTAGTCTAGAAGGAGGTTTAAATTATGTTCGCCCGGCTGATCCGTTACTTCCAGGAAGCGCGGGCCGAG
CTCGCCCGGGTCACCTGGCCCACGCGGGAGCAGGTCGTGGAGGGCACGCAGGCCATCCTCCTCTTCACCT
TGGCCTTCATGGTGATCCTCGGGCTTTACGACACGGTCTTCCGCTTCCTGATAGGGCTTCTGCGATAGAA
GCTTAGGAGGTTTAAATTATGGACCTGCTCTACACCTTGGTCATCCTCTTTTACCTGGGCGTGGCCGGGC
TATTGGTCTACCTCGTGCTGGTGCAGGAGCCCAAGCAGGGGGCCGGGGACCTCATGGGGGGCTCGGCCGA
CCTCTTCTCCGCCCGGGGCGTGACGGGAGGGCTCTACCGCCTCACGGTGATCCTGGGGGTGGTCTTCGCG
GCCCTGGCCTTGGTCATCGGCCTCTGGCCCCGTTGAAAGCTTGGCACTGGCCGTCGTTTTACAACGTCGT
GACTGGGAAAACCCTGGCGTTACCCAACTTAATCGCCTTGCAGCACATCCCCCTTTCGCCAGCTGGCGTA
ATAGCGAAGAGGCCCGCACCGATCGCCCTTCCCAACAGTTGCGCAGCCTGAATGGCGAATGGCGTCTAAG
AAACCATTATTATCATGACATTAACCTATAAAAATAGGCGTATCACGAGGCCCTTTCGTCTCGCGCGTTT
CGGTGATGACGGTGAAAACCTCTGACACATGCAGCTCCCGGAGACGGTCACAGCTTGTCTGTAAGCGGAT
GCCGGGAGCAGACAAGCCCGTCAGGGCGCGTCAGCGGGTGTTGGCGGGTGTCGGGGCTGGCTTAACTATG
CGGCATCAGAGCAGATTGTACTGAGAGTGCACCATAAAATTGTAAACGTTAATATTTTGTTAAAATTCGC
GTTAAATTTTTGTTAAATCAGCTCATTTTTTAACCAATAGGCCGAAATCGGCAAAATCCCTTATAAATCA
AAAGAATAGCCCGAGATAGGGT
[37 nt withheld, positions 5553-5589]
AAAGAACGTGGACTCCAACGTCAAAGG
[141 nt withheld, positions 5617-5757]
G
[142 nt withheld, positions 5759-5900]
TATGCGGTGTGAAATACCGCACAGATGCGTAAGGAGAAAATACCGCATCAGGCGTCAGGTGGCACTTTTC
GGGGAAATGTGCGCGGAACCCCTATTTGTTTATTTTTCTAAATACATTCAAATATGTATCCGCTCATGAG
ACAATAACCCTGATAAATGCTTCAATAATATTGAAAAAGGAAGAGTATGAGTATTCAACATTTCCGTGTC
GCCCTTATTCCCTTTTTTGCGGCATTTTGCCTTCCTGTTTTTGCTCACCCAGAAACGCTGGTGAAAGTAA
AAGATGCTGAAGATCAGTTGGGTGCACGAGTGGGTTACATCGAACTGGATCTCAACAGCGGTAAGATCCT
TGAGAGTTTTCGCCCCGAAGAACGTTTTCCAATGATGAGCACTTTTAAAGTTCTGCTATGTGGCGCGGTA
TTATCCCGTATTGACGCCGGGCAAGAGCAACTCGGTCGCCGCATACACTATTCTCAGAATGACTTGGTTG
AGTACTCACCAGTCACAGAAAAGCATCTTACGGATGGCATGACAGTAAGAGAATTATGCAGTGCTGCCAT
AACCATGAGTGATAACACTGCGGCCAACTTACTTCTGACAACGATCGGAGGACCGAAGGAGCTAACCGCT
TTTTTGCACAACATGGGGGATCATGTAACTCGCCTTGATCGTTGGGAACCGGAGCTGAATGAAGCCATAC
CAAACGACGAGCGTGACACCACGATGCCTGTAGCAATGGCAACAACGTTGCGCAAACTATTAACTGGCGA
ACTACTTACTCTAGCTTCCCGGCAACAATTAATAGACTGGATGGAGGCGGATAAAGTTGCAGGACCACTT
CTGCGCTCGGCCCTTCCGGCTGGCTGGTTTATTGCTGATAAATCTGGAGCCGGTGAGCGTGGGTCTCGCG
GTATCATTGCAGCACTGGGGCCAGATGGTAAGCCCTCCCGTATCGTAGTTATCTACACGACGGGGAGTCA
GGCAACTATGGATGAACGAAATAGACAGATCGCTGAGATAGGTGCCTCACTGATTAAGCATTGGTAACTG
TCAGACCAAGTTTACTCATATATACTTTAGATTGATTTAAAACTTCATTTTTAATTTAAAAGGATCTAGG
TGAAGATCCTTTTTGATAATCTCATGACCAAAATCCCTTAACGTGAGTTTTCGTTCCACTGAGCGTCAGA
CCCCGTAGAAAAGATCAAAGGATCTTCTTGAGATCCTTTTTTTCTGCGCGTAATCTGCTGCTTGCAAACA
AAAAAACCACCGCTACCAGCGGTGGTTTGTTTGCCGGATCAAGAGCTACCAACTCTTTTTCCGAAGGTAA
CTGGCTTCAGCAGAGCGCAGATACCAAATACTGTTCTTCTAGTGTAGCCGTAGTTAGGCCACCACTTCAA
GAACTCTGTAGCACCGCCTACATACCTCGCTCTGCTAATCCTGTTACCAGTGGCTGCTGCCAGTGGCGAT
AAGTCGTGTCTTACCGGGTTGGACTCAAGACGATAGTTACCGGATAAGGCGCAGCGGTCGGGCTGAACGG
GGGGTTCGTGCACACAGCCCAGCTTGGAGCGAACGACCTACACCGAACTGAGATACCTACAGCGTGAGCT
ATGAGAAAGCGCCACGCTTCCCGAAGGGAGAAAGGCGGACAGGTATCCGGTAAGCGGCAGGGTCGGAACA
GGAGAGCGCACGAGGGAGCTTCCAGGGGGAAACGCCTGGTATCTTTATAGTCCTGTCGGGTTTCGCCACC
TCTGACTTGAGCGTCGATTTTTGTGATGCTCGTCAGGGGGGCGGAGCCCATGGAAAAACGCCAGCAACGC
GGCCTTTTTACGGTTCCTGGCCTTTTGCTGGCCTTTTGCTC
